Addgene plasmid #244792: CL20_mEGFP_Vidr_025
Purpose: Express mEGFP-tagged intrinsically disordered protein (IDR), Vidr_025, derived from human protein NKAP
Depositing lab: Richard Kriwacki. Depositing organization: St. Jude Children's Research Hospital. Publication: Proteome-wide computational analyses reveal links between protein condensate formation and RNA biology. Maiti S, Tripathi S, Baggett DW, Phillips AH, Park CG, Wang J, Wahiduzzaman, Freyaldenhoven WT, Kinger S, Pioso BJ, Bollinger JC, Somjee R, Lang B, Babu MM, Kriwacki RW. Sci Adv. 2025 Dec 5;11(49):eady1420. doi: 10.1126/sciadv.ady1420. Epub 2025 Dec 3. PubMed 41337585.
Backbone
  Vector backbone: CL20
  Vector type: Mammalian Expression
Growth in bacteria
  Bacterial resistance: Ampicillin, 100 μg/mL
  Growth temperature: 37°C
  Growth strain: NEB Stable
  Copy number: High Copy
Gene/Insert
  Gene/Insert name: Vidr_025
  Species: H. sapiens (human)
  Mutation: Unmutated
  Tag / fusion protein: monomeric EGFP (N terminal on insert)
  Cloning method: Restriction Enzyme; 5′ cloning site Unknown (unknown if destroyed)
Terms and licenses: Academic/Nonprofit Terms; Industry Terms: Not Available to Industry
Depositor comments: NKAP_1_341
How to cite: CL20_mEGFP_Vidr_025 was a gift from Richard Kriwacki (Addgene plasmid # 244792 ; http://n2t.net/addgene:244792 ; RRID:Addgene_244792)
