[The description below was written by a language model from this plasmid's Addgene catalogue record and pLannotate feature annotations shown in this document.]
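Description:
CL20_mEGFP_Vidr_025 is an 8.1 kb mammalian expression plasmid built on the CL20 backbone. The catalogue lists it simply as a mammalian expression vector, but the feature table shows the architecture of a self-inactivating HIV-1 lentiviral transfer vector. It is propagated in E. coli through a high-copy ColE1/pUC-type origin and selected with ampicillin via the β-lactamase gene. The recorded host is a recombination-reduced strain, as is common for plasmids carrying repeated LTR sequences. Backbone remnants include lac promoter/operator and lacI fragments, an SV40 origin and an SV40 poly(A) signal.

The viral cassette begins with a CMV enhancer fused to a truncated 5' LTR, which would drive Tat-independent transcription of the vector genome in packaging cells. This is followed by the Ψ packaging signal with a partial gag sequence, the cPPT/CTS element, and the Rev response element for Rev-dependent nuclear export. It ends with a ΔU3 3' LTR fragment and a rabbit β-globin poly(A) signal. Inside this frame, an internal CMV enhancer/promoter drives a single open reading frame in which monomeric EGFP is fused to the N terminus of Vidr_025. Vidr_025 is an unmutated intrinsically disordered region of the human transcriptional repressor NKAP, which the depositor notes as residues 1–341. No mammalian selection marker is annotated.

The stated purpose is to express the mEGFP-tagged IDR in mammalian cells. The associated study examines links between protein condensate formation and RNA biology, so the fluorescent tag presumably serves to visualise the localisation and any condensate-like behaviour of the fragment. The lentiviral elements suggest delivery by either transfection or viral transduction, though the record does not specify which.
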