Features (pLannotate 1.2.2; 29 found; start..end, strand, type, name):
      1..589     +  rep_origin     ori: high-copy-number ColE1/pMB1/pBR322/pUC origin of replication
    772..826     +  CDS            lacI (fragment): lac repressor; lacI; The lac repressor binds to the lac operator to inhibit transcription in E. coli. This inhibition can be relieved by adding lactose or isopropyl-β-D-thiogalactopyranoside (IPTG).
    828..962     -  polyA_signal   SV40 poly(A) signal: SV40 polyadenylation signal
    982..1117    -  rep_origin     SV40 ori: SV40 origin of replication
   1141..1163    -  promoter       SV40 promoter (fragment): SV40 enhancer and early promoter
   1170..1209    +  CDS            lacI (fragment): lac repressor; lacI; The lac repressor binds to the lac operator to inhibit transcription in E. coli. This inhibition can be relieved by adding lactose or isopropyl-β-D-thiogalactopyranoside (IPTG).
   1222..1243    +  protein_bind   CAP binding site: CAP binding activates transcription in the presence of cAMP. E. coli catabolite activator protein
   1258..1288    +  promoter       lac promoter: promoter for the E. coli lac operon
   1296..1312    +  protein_bind   lac operator: The lac repressor binds to the lac operator to inhibit transcription in E. coli. This inhibition can be relieved by adding lactose or isopropyl-β-D-thiogalactopyranoside (IPTG). lac repressor encoded by lacI
   1697..1752    -  polyA_signal   β-globin poly(A) signal: rabbit β-globin polyadenylation signal (Gil and Proudfoot, 1987)
   1838..1973    -  LTR            3' LTR (ΔU3) (fragment): self-inactivating 3' long terminal repeat (LTR) from HIV-1
   1975..2043    -  CDS            nef (fragment): NEF_HV1Z2 - Experimental evidence at protein level: Swiss-Prot protein existence level 1. Extracellular Nef protein targets CD4(+) T-lymphocytes for apoptosis by interacting with CXCR4 surface receptors. From Human immunodeficiency virus type 1 group M subtype D (isolate Z2/CDC-Z34) (HIV-1).
   2069..3091    -  CDS            NKAP (fragment): NKAP_HUMAN - Experimental evidence at protein level: Swiss-Prot protein existence level 1. Acts as a transcriptional repressor (PubMed:14550261, PubMed:19409814, PubMed:31587868). Plays a role as a transcriptional corepressor of the Notch-mediated signaling required for T-cell development (PubMed:19409814). Also involved in the TNF and IL-1 induced NF-kappa-B activation. Associates with chromatin at the Notch- regulated SKP2 promoter. From Homo sapiens (Human).
   3134..3850    -  CDS            mEGFP: mEGFP is a basic (constitutively fluorescent) green fluorescent protein published in 2002, derived from Aequorea victoria. It has moderate acid sensitivity.
   3864..3901    -  misc_feature   MCS (fragment): multiple cloning site
   3900..3916    -  promoter       tight TRE promoter (fragment): Tet-responsive promoter PTight, consisting of seven tet operator sequences followed by the minimal CMV promoter
   3932..4135    -  promoter       CMV promoter: human cytomegalovirus (CMV) immediate early promoter
   4136..4439    -  enhancer       CMV enhancer: human cytomegalovirus immediate early enhancer
   4507..4523    -  misc_feature   MCS (fragment): multiple cloning site
   4523..4548    -  CDS            Rev (fragment): human immunodeficiency virus 1 (HIV-1) Rev protein; rev; enhances nuclear export of unspliced and incompletely spliced viral mRNAs
   4925..5158    -  misc_feature   RRE: The Rev response element (RRE) of HIV-1 allows for Rev-dependent mRNA export from the nucleus to the cytoplasm.
   5292..5375    -  CDS            vif (fragment): VIF_HV1BR - Experimental evidence at protein level: Swiss-Prot protein existence level 1. Counteracts the innate antiviral activity of host APOBEC3F and APOBEC3G. Forms a complex with host APOBEC3F and APOBEC3G thus preventing the entry of these lethally hypermutating enzymes into progeny virions. Recruits an active E3 ubiquitin ligase complex composed of elongin BC, CUL5, and RBX2 to induce polyubiquitination of APOBEC3G and APOBEC3F. In turn, they are directed to the 26S proteasome for degradation. Vif interaction with APOBEC3G also blocks its cytidine deaminase activity in a proteasome-inde
   5518..5635    -  misc_feature   cPPT/CTS: central polypurine tract and central termination sequence of HIV-1
   5784..6143    -  CDS            HIV-1 gag (fragment): gag protein from human immunodeficiency virus 1; gag
   6127..6252    -  misc_feature   HIV-1 Ψ: packaging signal of human immunodeficiency virus type 1
   6299..6556    -  LTR            5' LTR (truncated): truncated 5' long terminal repeat (LTR) from HIV-1
   6558..6937    -  enhancer       CMV enhancer: human cytomegalovirus immediate early enhancer
   6968..7072    +  promoter       AmpR promoter: bla
   7073..7933    +  CDS            AmpR: β-lactamase; bla; confers resistance to ampicillin, carbenicillin, and related antibiotics
>Addgene plasmid #244792 | CL20_mEGFP_Vidr_025 | addgene full sequence | sequence record 488254 | Addgene NGS Result
TTGAGATCCTTTTTTTCTGCGCGTAATCTGCTGCTTGCAAACAAAAAAACCACCGCTACCAGCGGTGGTT
TGTTTGCCGGATCAAGAGCTACCAACTCTTTTTCCGAAGGTAACTGGCTTCAGCAGAGCGCAGATACCAA
ATACTGTTCTTCTAGTGTAGCCGTAGTTAGGCCACCACTTCAAGAACTCTGTAGCACCGCCTACATACCT
CGCTCTGCTAATCCTGTTACCAGTGGCTGCTGCCAGTGGCGATAAGTCGTGTCTTACCGGGTTGGACTCA
AGACGATAGTTACCGGATAAGGCGCAGCGGTCGGGCTGAACGGGGGGTTCGTGCACACAGCCCAGCTTGG
AGCGAACGACCTACACCGAACTGAGATACCTACAGCGTGAGCTATGAGAAAGCGCCACGCTTCCCGAAGG
GAGAAAGGCGGACAGGTATCCGGTAAGCGGCAGGGTCGGAACAGGAGAGCGCACGAGGGAGCTTCCAGGG
GGAAACGCCTGGTATCTTTATAGTCCTGTCGGGTTTCGCCACCTCTGACTTGAGCGTCGATTTTTGTGAT
GCTCGTCAGGGGGGCGGAGCCTATGGAAAAACGCCAGCAACGCGGCCTTTTTACGGTTCCTGGCCTTTTG
CTGGCCTTTTGCTCACATGTTCTTTCCTGCGTTATCCCCTGATTCTGTGGATAACCGTATTACCGCCTTT
GAGTGAGCTGATACCGCTCGCCGCAGCCGAACGACCGAGCGCAGCGAGTCAGTGAGCGAGGAAGCGGAAG
AGCGCCCAATACGCAAACCGCCTCTCCCCGCGCGTTGGCCGATTCATTAATGCAGCGGATCCAGACATGA
TAAGATACATTGATGAGTTTGGACAAACCACAACTAGAATGCAGTGAAAAAAATGCTTTATTTGTGAAAT
TTGTGATGCTATTGCTTTATTTGTAACCATTATAAGCTGCAATAAACAAGTTAGCTTTTTGCAAAAGCCT
AGGCCTCCAAAAAAGCCTCCTCACTACTTCTGGAATAGCTCAGAGGCCGAGGCGGCCTCGGCCTCTGCAT
AAATAAAAAAAATTAGTCAGCCATGGGGCGGAGAATGGGCGGAACTGGGCGGAGTTAGGGGCGGGATGGG
CGGAGTTAGGGGCGGGACTATGGTTGCTGACTAATTGAGATGCGGATCCGCTGGCACGACAGGTTTCCCG
ACTGGAAAGCGGGCAGTGAGCGCAACGCAATTAATGTGAGTTAGCTCACTCATTAGGCACCCCAGGCTTT
ACACTTTATGCTTCCGGCTCGTATGTTGTGTGGAATTGTGAGCGGATAACAATTTCACACAGGAAACAGC
TATGACCATGATTACGCCAAGCTTGGGCTGCAGGTCGAGGGATCTCCATAAGAGAAGAGGGACAGCTATG
ACTGGGAGTAGTCAGGAGAGGAGGAAAAATCTGGCTAGTAAAACATGTAAGGAAAATTTTAGGGATGTTA
AAGAAAAAAATAACACAAAACAAAATATAAAAAAAATCTAACCTCAAGTCAAGGCTTTTCTATGGAATAA
GGAATGGACAGCAGGGGGCTGTTTCATATACTGATGACCTCTTTATAGCCAACCTTTGTTCATGGCAGCC
AGCATATGGGCATATGTTGCCAAACTCTAAACCAAATACTCATTCTGATGTTTTAAATGATTTGCCCTCC
CATATGTCCTTCCGAGTGAGAGACACAAAAAATTCCAACACACTATTGCAATGAAAATAAATTTCCTTTA
TTAGCCAGAAGTCAGATGCTCAAGGGGCTTCATGATGTCCCCATAATTTTTGGCAGAGGGAAAAAGATCT
GCTAGCTCGAGCAGCTGAAGCTTTATTGAGGCTTAAGCAGTGGGTTCCCTAGTTAGCCAGAGAGCTCCCA
GGCTCAGATCTGGTCTAACCAGAGAGACCCAGTACAGGCAAAAAGCAGATCTTGTCTTCTTTGGGAGTGA
ATTAGCCCTTCCAGTCCCCCCTTTTCTTTTAAAAAGTGGCTAAGATCTACAGCTGCCTTGTAAGTCATTG
GTCTTAAAGGTACCGTAATCTTATCTAGAACCGGTTCACGACGTAAGGCCAATCTCACCGCGGCGTGGGA
TGCGCTTCCCGGCTTTCACATATTCAGCCATCGCTGCGCCCTCGCCGGGAAGCAATGCATGTCCGTAGTT
CAATGGTTTGTCATCTTGGGATGTTAATGTTTTGGGCGCTTCAGGCCCGATAAGATCACTTGGCTCCTCG
GCCTTGGTACGATCTTTCCATGGATTTTCCAGAAACTCTTCTTGGCTTTCTTTACTGCTTGAATCGGACG
ATTCTTTACGTGACTTCTTGCTACGCTTTTTTTTATATTTTTTCGAGCGATGTTTCTTCTTTTTCTCTTT
CTTTTTTGCCTTCTTCGCACGGCGCTTGTTATCCTCGTCAGACGAGTCAGTTTCTGAGTCCGAGTCAGAG
TCGCTATCCTCACTGTATTTTTTGTGTTTACGCTTACTACTTTTTTTTTTACGACGTTTTTTAGAGCGTT
CTTTGCTGCGGCTGGATTTCTTTTTTTTCTCTTCCTCGGAGGTGCTAGCCGACGTGGTACTCTTCTTAGG
TTCCTCGTCCTCGACAGGGGTATGCTCGTCGGAGTCTGGCTCTGGGTTCTTTGGACTTAACCCCCACACT
TCTGGGGCCCCCAATTCTCCGATGCGCTCACGCTCACTTAAACGCTTTTGACGCAAAGACTCCTCACGCT
CCTTGTCCAAAAGACTCGGCCACGGCTTATCCGAACCATAGGGACGGGAGTAAGACCCATAATAGACCGA
GCTACTGGCAGATGCGAATGGAATACCACGTGGTGCACTAGGGCGCTCGCGAGAGCGTGAACGTGAGCGG
GAGCGATAACTCTGGTTGCGTGAGCCTTGCGACAGGCCGCCCAACTGATGCGTTAATCCATTGCGATCAC
CTGAACGGCTGCAACTATGGCTACGCGAACGGCGGCCACGGGGGCTACGCGCACTCTTGGACGGCTTCGG
AGACTTTGATGAACTGCGACGGCGACCTCCCGAACCACTCGCTTCACGATCAGGTGAACGCGACCCGCTA
ACTGGCGCCATCCGGGAAGCGGCCGCACTTCCCCCGGAGCCTCCGCTTCCGCCCTTGTACAGCTCGTCCA
TGCCGAGAGTGATCCCGGCGGCGGTCACGAACTCCAGCAGGACCATGTGATCGCGCTTCTCGTTGGGGTC
TTTGCTCAGCTTGGACTGGGTGCTCAGGTAGTGGTTGTCGGGCAGCAGCACGGGGCCGTCGCCGATGGGG
GTGTTCTGCTGGTAGTGGTCGGCGAGCTGCACGCTGCCGTCCTCGATGTTGTGGCGGATCTTGAAGTTCA
CCTTGATGCCGTTCTTCTGCTTGTCGGCCATGATATAGACGTTGTGGCTGTTGTAGTTGTACTCCAGCTT
GTGCCCCAGGATGTTGCCGTCCTCCTTGAAGTCGATGCCCTTCAGCTCGATGCGGTTCACCAGGGTGTCG
CCCTCGAACTTCACCTCGGCGCGGGTCTTGTAGTTGCCGTCGTCCTTGAAGAAGATGGTGCGCTCCTGGA
CGTAGCCTTCGGGCATGGCGGACTTGAAGAAGTCGTGCTGCTTCATGTGGTCGGGGTAGCGGCTGAAGCA
CTGCACGCCGTAGGTCAGGGTGGTCACGAGGGTGGGCCAGGGCACGGGCAGCTTGCCGGTGGTGCAGATG
AACTTCAGGGTCAGCTTGCCGTAGGTGGCATCGCCCTCGCCCTCGCCGGACACGCTGAACTTGTGGCCGT
TTACGTCGCCGTCCAGCTCGACCAGGATGGGCACCACCCCGGTGAACAGCTCCTCGCCCTTGCTCACCAT
GGTGGCGACCGGTGGATCCCGGGCCCGCGGTACCGTCGACTGCAGAATTCGGTTCACTAAACGAGCCCGG
TTCACTAAACGAGCTCTGCTTATATAGACCTCCCACCGTACACGCCTACCGCCCATTTGCGTCAATGGGG
CGGAGTTGTTACGACATTTTGGAAAGTCCCGTTGATTTTGGTGCCAAAACAAACTCCCATTGACGTCAAT
GGGGTGGAGACTTGGAAATCCCCGTGAGTCAAACCGCTATCCACGCCCATTGATGTACTGCCAAAACCGC
ATCACCATGGTAATAGCGATGACTAATACGTAGATGTACTGCCAAGTAGGAAAGTCCCATAAGGTCATGT
ACTGGGCATAATGCCAGGCGGGCCATTTACCGTCATTGACGTCAATAGGGGGCGTACTTGGCATATGATA
CACTTGATGTACTGCCAAGTGGGCAGTTTACCGTAAATACTCCACCCATTGACGTCAATGGAAAGTCCCT
ATTGGCGTTACTATGGGAACATACGTCATTATTGACGTCAATGGGCGGGGGTCGTTGGGCGGTCAGCCAG
GCGGGCCATTTACCGTAAGTTATGTAACGCGGAACTCCATATATGGGCTATGAACTAATGACCCCGTAAT
TGATTACTATTAATAACTAGCACGCGTTCGAAGCTTGAGCTCGGTCCCCTCGGGGTTGGGAGGTGGGTCT
GAAACGATAATGGTGAATATCCCTGCCTAACTCTATTCACTATAGAAAGTACAGCAAAAACTATTCTTAA
ACCTACCAAGCCTCCTACTATCATTATGAATAATTTTATATACCACAGCCAATTTGTTATGTTAAACCAA
TTCCACAAACTTGCCCATTTATCTAATTCCAATAATTCTTGTTCATTCTTTTCTTGCTGGTTTTGCGATT
CTTCAATTAAGGAGTGTATTAAGCTTGTGTAATTGTTAATTTCTCTGTCCCACTCCATCCAGGTCGTGTG
ATTCCAAATCTGTTCCAGAGATTTATTACTCCAACTAGCATTCCAAGGCACAGCAGTGGTGCAAATGAGT
TTTCCAGAGCAACCCCAAATCCCCAGGAGCTGTTGATCCTTTAGGTATCTTTCCACAGCCAGGATTCTTG
CCTGGAGCTGCTTGATGCCCCAGACTGTGAGTTGCAACAGATGCTGTTGCGCCTCAATAGCCCTCAGCAA
ATTGTTCTGCTGCTGCACTATACCAGACAATAATTGTCTGGCCTGTACCGTCAGCGTCATTGACGCTGCG
CCCATAGTGCTTCCTGCTGCTCCCAAGAACCCAAGGAACAAAGCTCCTATTCCCACTGCTCTTTTTTCTC
TCTGCACCACTCTTCTCTTTGCCTTGGTGGGTGCTACTCCTAATGGTTCAATTTTTACTACTTTATATTT
ATATAATTCACTTCTCCAATTGTCCCTCATATCTCCTCCTTATGGTGTTTTACTAAACTTTTCCATGTTC
TAATCCTCATCCTGTCTACTTGCCACACAATCATCACCTGCCATCTGTTTTCCATAATCCCTAATGATCT
TTGCTTTTCTTCTTGGCACTACTTTTATGTCACTATTATCTTGTATTACTACTGCCCCTTCACCTTTCCA
GAGGAGCTTTGCTGGTCCTTTCCAAAGTGGATTTCTGCTGTCCCTGTAATAAACCCGAAAATTTTGAATT
TTTGTAATTTGTTTTTGTAATTCTTTAGTTTGTATGTCTGTTGCTATTATGTCTACTATTCTTTCCCCTG
CACTGTACCCCCCAATCCCCCCTTTTCTTTTAAAATTGTGGATGAATACTGCCATTTGTACTGCTGTCTT
AAGATGTTCAGCCTGATCTCTTACCTGTCCTATAATTTTCTTTAATTCTTTATTCATAGATTCTACTACT
CCTTGACTTTGGGGATTGTAGGGAATTTCCAGGTCTGAAGATCCTGCTGCTTGCTGTGCTTTTTTCTTAC
TTTTGTTTTGCTCTTCCTCTATCTTGTCTAAAGCTTCCTTGGTGTCTTTTATCTCTATCCTTTGATGCAC
ACAATAGAGGGTTGCTACTGTATTATATAATGATCTAAGTTCTTCTGATCCTGTCTGAAGGGATGGTTGT
AGCTGTCCCAGTATTTGTCTACAGCCTTCTGATGTTTCTAACAGGCCAGTATTAACTGCGAATCGTTCTA
GCTCCCTGCTTGCCCATACTATATGTTTTAATTTATATTTTTTCTTTCCCCCTGGCCTTAACCGAATTTT
TTCCCATCGCGATCTAATTCTCCCCCGCTTAATACTGACGCTCTCGCACCCATCTCTCTCCTTCTAGCCT
CCGCTAGTCAAAATTTTTGGCGTACTCACCAGTCGCCGCCCCTCGCCTCTTGCCGTGCGCGCTTCAGCAA
GCCGAGTCCTGCGTCGAGAGAGCTCCTCTGGTTTCCCTTTCGCTTTCAAGTCCCTGTTCGGGCGCCACTG
CTAGAGATTTTCCACACTGACTAAAAGGGTCTGAGGGATCTCTAGTTACCAGAGTCACACAACAGACGGG
CACACACTACTTGAAGCACTCAAGGCAAGCTTTATTGAGGCTTAAGCAGTGGGTTCCCTAGTTAGCCAGA
GAGCTCCCAGGCTCAGATCTGGTCTAACCAGAGAGACCCAGTACAGGCAAAAAGCAGCTGCTTATATGCA
GGATCTGAGGGCTCGCCACTCCCCAGTCCCGCCCAGGCCACGCCTCCCATGGTAATAGCGATGACTAATA
CGTAGATGTACTGCCAAGTAGGAAAGTCCCATAAGGTCATGTACTGGGCATAATGCCAGGCGGGCCATTT
ACCGTCATTGACGTCAATAGGGGGCGTACTTGGCATATGATACACTTGATGTACTGCCAAGTGGGCAGTT
TACCGTAAATACTCCACCCATTGACGTCAATGGAAAGTCCCTATTGGCGTTACTATGGGAACATACGTCA
TTATTGACGTCAATGGGCGGGGGTCGTTGGGCGGTCAGCCAGGCGGGCCATTTACCGTAAGTTATGTAAC
GCGGAACTCCATATATGGGCTATGAACTAATGACCCCGTAATTGATTACTATTAATAACTAGTCAATAAT
CAATGTCGACCCAGGTGGCACTTTTCGGGGAAATGTGCGCGGAACCCCTATTTGTTTATTTTTCTAAATA
CATTCAAATATGTATCCGCTCATGAGACAATAACCCTGATAAATGCTTCAATAATATTGAAAAAGGAAGA
GTATGAGTATTCAACATTTCCGTGTCGCCCTTATTCCCTTTTTTGCGGCATTTTGCCTTCCTGTTTTTGC
TCACCCAGAAACGCTGGTGAAAGTAAAAGATGCTGAAGATCAGTTGGGTGCACGAGTGGGTTACATCGAA
CTGGATCTCAACAGCGGTAAGATCCTTGAGAGTTTTCGCCCCGAAGAACGTTTTCCAATGATGAGCACTT
TTAAAGTTCTGCTATGTGGCGCGGTATTATCCCGTATTGACGCCGGGCAAGAGCAACTCGGTCGCCGCAT
ACACTATTCTCAGAATGACTTGGTTGAGTACTCACCAGTCACAGAAAAGCATCTTACGGATGGCATGACA
GTAAGAGAATTATGCAGTGCTGCCATAACCATGAGTGATAACACTGCGGCCAACTTACTTCTGACAACGA
TCGGAGGACCGAAGGAGCTAACCGCTTTTTTGCACAACATGGGGGATCATGTAACTCGCCTTGATCGTTG
GGAACCGGAGCTGAATGAAGCCATACCAAACGACGAGCGTGACACCACGATGCCTGTAGCAATGGCAACA
ACGTTGCGCAAACTATTAACTGGCGAACTACTTACTCTAGCTTCCCGGCAACAATTAATAGACTGGATGG
AGGCGGATAAAGTTGCAGGACCACTTCTGCGCTCGGCCCTTCCGGCTGGCTGGTTTATTGCTGATAAATC
TGGAGCCGGTGAGCGTGGGTCTCGCGGTATCATTGCAGCACTGGGGCCAGATGGTAAGCCCTCCCGTATC
GTAGTTATCTACACGACGGGGAGTCAGGCAACTATGGATGAACGAAATAGACAGATCGCTGAGATAGGTG
CCTCACTGATTAAGCATTGGTAACTGTCAGACCAAGTTTACTCATATATACTTTAGATTGATTTAAAACT
TCATTTTTAATTTAAAAGGATCTAGGTGAAGATCCTTTTTGATAATCTCATGACCAAAATCCCTTAACGT
GAGTTTTCGTTCCACTGAGCGTCAGACCCCGTAGAAAAGATCAAAGGATCTTC
